Addgene plasmid #218803: pHis-TEV-Nsp15-E266Q
Purpose: E. coli plasmid (T7lac promoter) for full-length, SARS CoV-2 Nsp15-E266Q (uridine-specific nidoviral endoribonuclease, expression-optimized gene) with N-terminal TEV protease cleavable His6-tag
Depositing lab: Debra Hansen. Depositing organization: Arizona State University. Publication: Functional implications of hexameric dynamics in SARS-CoV-2 Nsp15. Sonowal M, Ketawala G, Nagaratnam N, Logeswaran D, Basu S, de Sanctis D, Orlans J, Rose SL, Jernigan RJ, Hu H, Aguilar JDM, Ranaweera ME, Zacks MA, Chen JJ, Hansen DT, Schrag LG, Fromme R, Botha S, Fromme P. Protein Sci. 2025 Jun;34(6):e70115. doi: 10.1002/pro.70115. PubMed 40411374.
Backbone
  Vector backbone: pET-11b
  Backbone manufacturer: purchased from GenScript
  Backbone size w/o insert (bp): 5644
  Total vector size (bp): 6760
  Modifications to backbone: None. GenScript cloned the expression-optimized insert into NdeI and BamHI sites of pET-11b.
  Vector type: Bacterial Expression
Growth in bacteria
  Bacterial resistance: Ampicillin, 100 μg/mL
  Growth temperature: 37°C
  Growth strain: DH5alpha
  Copy number: Low Copy
Gene/Insert
  Gene/Insert name: Nsp15-E266Q (alt names: NendoU-E266Q; non-structural protein 15, E266Q; uridylate-specific endoribonuclease, E266Q)
  Species: Severe acute respiratory syndrome coronavirus 2
  Insert size (bp): 1037
  Mutation: E266Q (G to C)
  Entrez Gene: N (a.k.a. GU280_gp10)
  Tag / fusion protein: TEV protease cleavable His6-tag (N terminal on insert)
Resource information
  A portion of this plasmid was derived from a plasmid made by: Purchased from GenScript the expression-optimized insert in the pET-11b backbone
Terms and licenses: Academic/Nonprofit Terms; Industry Terms: Not Available to Industry
Depositor comments: Protein sequence is MHHHHHHSSGVDLGTENLYFQSNAM + Nsp15-E266Q (amino acid residues 6453-6798 of YP_009724389, with E266Q mutation). Confers ampicillin-resistance. Backbone vector is pET-11b from GenScript. Mutation design by Nirupa Nagaratnam.
How to cite: pHis-TEV-Nsp15-E266Q was a gift from Debra Hansen (Addgene plasmid # 218803 ; http://n2t.net/addgene:218803 ; RRID:Addgene_218803)
