[The description below was written by a language model from this plasmid's Addgene catalogue record and pLannotate feature annotations shown in this document.]
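Description:
pHis-TEV-Nsp15-E266Q is a bacterial expression plasmid built on the pET-11b backbone for producing a point mutant of SARS-CoV-2 non-structural protein 15 (Nsp15, also called NendoU, the uridine-specific nidoviral endoribonuclease) in E. coli. The roughly 6.8 kb plasmid replicates from a pBR322-type ColE1 origin accompanied by the bom region and the rop gene, consistent with its catalogue listing as low copy, and it is selected with ampicillin through the β-lactamase (AmpR) gene. Several tetracycline-resistance fragments appear in the feature table. These are non-functional remnants of the pBR322 ancestry of the pET backbone, not a usable marker.

The synthetic, expression-optimized insert was cloned between the NdeI and BamHI sites, placing it under the T7lac arrangement: a T7 promoter immediately followed by a lac operator, then the T7 gene 10 ribosome binding site, with a T7 terminator downstream. The plasmid-borne lacI gene supplies repressor to keep transcription low until induction with IPTG in a host that provides T7 RNA polymerase. The encoded protein begins with a His6 tag (annotated as a partial 9xHis match) and a linker containing a TEV protease recognition site, followed by full-length Nsp15 carrying the E266Q substitution. The annotation tool labels the coding region as a fragment of the replicase polyprotein 1ab, and its attached description of methyltransferase activity is generic to that polyprotein entry, not to Nsp15. The catalogue's Entrez link to the N gene likewise does not match the insert. The short "SET1" hit after the stop region reflects residual T7 gene 10 sequence in the vector. The construct is suited to affinity purification and tag removal of the mutant enzyme, and the associated publication concerns the hexameric dynamics of Nsp15.
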