Features (pLannotate 1.2.2; 20 found; start..end, strand, type, name):
      1..19      +  promoter       T7 promoter: promoter for bacteriophage T7 RNA polymerase
     20..44      +  protein_bind   lac operator: The lac repressor binds to the lac operator to inhibit transcription in E. coli. This inhibition can be relieved by adding lactose or isopropyl-β-D-thiogalactopyranoside (IPTG). lac repressor encoded by lacI
     59..81      +  RBS            RBS: efficient ribosome binding site from bacteriophage T7 gene 10 (Olins and Rangwala, 1989)
     92..108     +  CDS            9xHis (fragment): 9xHis affinity tag
    164..1201    +  CDS            rep (fragment): R1AB_SARS2 - Experimental evidence at protein level: Swiss-Prot protein existence level 1. [2'-O-methyltransferase]: Methyltransferase that mediates mRNA cap 2'-O-ribose methylation to the 5'-cap structure of viral mRNAs. N7-methyl guanosine cap is a prerequisite for binding of nsp16. Therefore plays an essential role in viral mRNAs cap methylation which is essential to evade immune system. From Severe acute respiratory syndrome coronavirus 2 (2019-nCoV) (SARS-CoV-2).
   1215..1264    +  CDS            SET1 (fragment): solubility-enhancement tag derived from T7 phage gene 10B
   1272..1319    +  terminator     T7 terminator: transcription terminator for bacteriophage T7 RNA polymerase
   1342..1446    -  CDS            TcR (fragment): tetracycline efflux protein; tet; confers resistance to tetracycline
   1494..1522    -  promoter       tet promoter: E. coli promoter for tetracycline efflux protein gene
   1635..1739    +  promoter       AmpR promoter: bla
   1740..2600    +  CDS            AmpR: β-lactamase; bla; confers resistance to ampicillin, carbenicillin, and related antibiotics
   2771..3359    +  rep_origin     ori: high-copy-number ColE1/pMB1/pBR322/pUC origin of replication
   3545..3684    -  misc_feature   bom: basis of mobility region from pBR322
   3786..3977    -  CDS            rop: Rop protein, which maintains plasmids at low copy number; rop
   3994..4374    +  CDS            YPB1_ECOLX: Protein predicted: Swiss-Prot protein existence level 4. From Escherichia coli.
   4616..5240    -  CDS            TcR (fragment): tetracycline efflux protein; tet; confers resistance to tetracycline
   5255..5276    -  protein_bind   CAP binding site: CAP binding activates transcription in the presence of cAMP. E. coli catabolite activator protein
   5289..6371    -  CDS            lacI: lac repressor; lacI; The lac repressor binds to the lac operator to inhibit transcription in E. coli. This inhibition can be relieved by adding lactose or isopropyl-β-D-thiogalactopyranoside (IPTG).
   6372..6449    -  promoter       lacI promoter: lacI
   6457..6736    -  CDS            TcR (fragment): tetracycline efflux protein; tet; confers resistance to tetracycline
>Addgene plasmid #218803 | pHis-TEV-Nsp15-E266Q | addgene full sequence | sequence record 433302 | Addgene NGS Result
TAATACGACTCACTATAGGGGAATTGTGAGCGGATAACAATTCCCCTCTAGAAATAATTTTGTTTAACTT
TAAGAAGGAGATATACATATGCACCACCACCACCACCATAGCAGCGGCGTTGACCTGGGCACCGAGAACC
TGTATTTCCAAAGCAATGCGATGAGCCTGGAGAATGTTGCGTTTAACGTGGTTAACAAGGGTCACTTCGA
TGGTCAGCAAGGCGAGGTGCCGGTTAGCATCATTAACAACACCGTGTACACCAAGGTTGACGGCGTGGAT
GTTGAGCTGTTTGAAAACAAAACCACCCTGCCGGTGAACGTTGCGTTCGAGCTGTGGGCGAAGCGTAACA
TCAAACCGGTGCCGGAAGTTAAGATTCTGAACAACCTGGGTGTGGACATCGCGGCGAACACCGTTATTTG
GGACTATAAACGTGATGCGCCGGCGCACATCAGCACCATTGGCGTTTGCAGCATGACCGACATCGCGAAG
AAACCGACCGAAACCATTTGCGCGCCGCTGACCGTGTTCTTTGACGGTCGTGTGGATGGCCAGGTTGACC
TGTTTCGTAACGCGCGTAACGGTGTGCTGATCACCGAGGGTAGCGTTAAAGGCCTGCAGCCGAGCGTGGG
TCCGAAACAAGCGAGCCTGAACGGTGTTACCCTGATTGGCGAAGCGGTGAAGACCCAGTTCAACTACTAT
AAGAAAGTGGATGGTGTGGTTCAGCAACTGCCGGAAACCTACTTTACCCAGAGCCGTAACCTGCAAGAGT
TCAAGCCGCGTAGCCAAATGGAGATCGATTTTCTGGAACTGGCGATGGACGAGTTCATTGAACGTTACAA
ACTGGAGGGTTATGCGTTTGAACACATCGTTTACGGCGACTTCAGCCACAGCCAACTGGGTGGCCTGCAC
CTGCTGATTGGTCTGGCGAAGCGTTTCAAAGAGAGCCCGTTTGAGCTGCAAGATTTCATCCCGATGGACA
GCACCGTGAAGAACTATTTTATTACCGATGCGCAGACCGGCAGCAGCAAATGCGTGTGCAGCGTTATCGA
CCTGCTGCTGGACGATTTCGTTGAGATCATTAAAAGCCAGGACCTGAGCGTGGTGAGCAAGGTGGTTAAA
GTGACCATCGACTATACCGAAATTAGCTTCATGCTGTGGTGCAAAGATGGTCACGTGGAAACCTTCTACC
CGAAACTGCAATAATAAGGATCCGGCTGCTAACAAAGCCCGAAAGGAAGCTGAGTTGGCTGCTGCCACCG
CTGAGCAATAACTAGCATAACCCCTTGGGGCCTCTAAACGGGTCTTGAGGGGTTTTTTGCTGAAAGGAGG
AACTATATCCGGATATCCCGCAAGAGGCCCGGCAGTACCGGCATAACCAAGCCTATGCCTACAGCATCCA
GGGTGACGGTGCCGAGGATGACGATGAGCGCATTGTTAGATTTCATACACGGTGCCTGACTGCGTTAGCA
ATTTAACTGTGATAAACTACCGCATTAAAGCTTATCGATGATAAGCTGTCAAACATGAGAATTCTTGAAG
ACGAAAGGGCCTCGTGATACGCCTATTTTTATAGGTTAATGTCATGATAATAATGGTTTCTTAGACGTCA
GGTGGCACTTTTCGGGGAAATGTGCGCGGAACCCCTATTTGTTTATTTTTCTAAATACATTCAAATATGT
ATCCGCTCATGAGACAATAACCCTGATAAATGCTTCAATAATATTGAAAAAGGAAGAGTATGAGTATTCA
ACATTTCCGTGTCGCCCTTATTCCCTTTTTTGCGGCATTTTGCCTTCCTGTTTTTGCTCACCCAGAAACG
CTGGTGAAAGTAAAAGATGCTGAAGATCAGTTGGGTGCACGAGTGGGTTACATCGAACTGGATCTCAACA
GCGGTAAGATCCTTGAGAGTTTTCGCCCCGAAGAACGTTTTCCAATGATGAGCACTTTTAAAGTTCTGCT
ATGTGGCGCGGTATTATCCCGTGTTGACGCCGGGCAAGAGCAACTCGGTCGCCGCATACACTATTCTCAG
AATGACTTGGTTGAGTACTCACCAGTCACAGAAAAGCATCTTACGGATGGCATGACAGTAAGAGAATTAT
GCAGTGCTGCCATAACCATGAGTGATAACACTGCGGCCAACTTACTTCTGACAACGATCGGAGGACCGAA
GGAGCTAACCGCTTTTTTGCACAACATGGGGGATCATGTAACTCGCCTTGATCGTTGGGAACCGGAGCTG
AATGAAGCCATACCAAACGACGAGCGTGACACCACGATGCCTGCAGCAATGGCAACAACGTTGCGCAAAC
TATTAACTGGCGAACTACTTACTCTAGCTTCCCGGCAACAATTAATAGACTGGATGGAGGCGGATAAAGT
TGCAGGACCACTTCTGCGCTCGGCCCTTCCGGCTGGCTGGTTTATTGCTGATAAATCTGGAGCCGGTGAG
CGTGGGTCTCGCGGTATCATTGCAGCACTGGGGCCAGATGGTAAGCCCTCCCGTATCGTAGTTATCTACA
CGACGGGGAGTCAGGCAACTATGGATGAACGAAATAGACAGATCGCTGAGATAGGTGCCTCACTGATTAA
GCATTGGTAACTGTCAGACCAAGTTTACTCATATATACTTTAGATTGATTTAAAACTTCATTTTTAATTT
AAAAGGATCTAGGTGAAGATCCTTTTTGATAATCTCATGACCAAAATCCCTTAACGTGAGTTTTCGTTCC
ACTGAGCGTCAGACCCCGTAGAAAAGATCAAAGGATCTTCTTGAGATCCTTTTTTTCTGCGCGTAATCTG
CTGCTTGCAAACAAAAAAACCACCGCTACCAGCGGTGGTTTGTTTGCCGGATCAAGAGCTACCAACTCTT
TTTCCGAAGGTAACTGGCTTCAGCAGAGCGCAGATACCAAATACTGTCCTTCTAGTGTAGCCGTAGTTAG
GCCACCACTTCAAGAACTCTGTAGCACCGCCTACATACCTCGCTCTGCTAATCCTGTTACCAGTGGCTGC
TGCCAGTGGCGATAAGTCGTGTCTTACCGGGTTGGACTCAAGACGATAGTTACCGGATAAGGCGCAGCGG
TCGGGCTGAACGGGGGGTTCGTGCACACAGCCCAGCTTGGAGCGAACGACCTACACCGAACTGAGATACC
TACAGCGTGAGCTATGAGAAAGCGCCACGCTTCCCGAAGGGAGAAAGGCGGACAGGTATCCGGTAAGCGG
CAGGGTCGGAACAGGAGAGCGCACGAGGGAGCTTCCAGGGGGAAACGCCTGGTATCTTTATAGTCCTGTC
GGGTTTCGCCACCTCTGACTTGAGCGTCGATTTTTGTGATGCTCGTCAGGGGGGCGGAGCCTATGGAAAA
ACGCCAGCAACGCGGCCTTTTTACGGTTCCTGGCCTTTTGCTGGCCTTTTGCTCACATGTTCTTTCCTGC
GTTATCCCCTGATTCTGTGGATAACCGTATTACCGCCTTTGAGTGAGCTGATACCGCTCGCCGCAGCCGA
ACGACCGAGCGCAGCGAGTCAGTGAGCGAGGAAGCGGAAGAGCGCCTGATGCGGTATTTTCTCCTTACGC
ATCTGTGCGGTATTTCACACCGCAATGGTGCACTCTCAGTACAATCTGCTCTGATGCCGCATAGTTAAGC
CAGTATACACTCCGCTATCGCTACGTGACTGGGTCATGGCTGCGCCCCGACACCCGCCAACACCCGCTGA
CGCGCCCTGACGGGCTTGTCTGCTCCCGGCATCCGCTTACAGACAAGCTGTGACCGTCTCCGGGAGCTGC
ATGTGTCAGAGGTTTTCACCGTCATCACCGAAACGCGCGAGGCAGCTGCGGTAAAGCTCATCAGCGTGGT
CGTGAAGCGATTCACAGATGTCTGCCTGTTCATCCGCGTCCAGCTCGTTGAGTTTCTCCAGAAGCGTTAA
TGTCTGGCTTCTGATAAAGCGGGCCATGTTAAGGGCGGTTTTTTCCTGTTTGGTCACTGATGCCTCCGTG
TAAGGGGGATTTCTGTTCATGGGGGTAATGATACCGATGAAACGAGAGAGGATGCTCACGATACGGGTTA
CTGATGATGAACATGCCCGGTTACTGGAACGTTGTGAGGGTAAACAACTGGCGGTATGGATGCGGCGGGA
CCAGAGAAAAATCACTCAGGGTCAATGCCAGCGCTTCGTTAATACAGATGTAGGTGTTCCACAGGGTAGC
CAGCAGCATCCTGCGATGCAGATCCGGAACATAATGGTGCAGGGCGCTGACTTCCGCGTTTCCAGACTTT
ACGAAACACGGAAACCGAAGACCATTCATGTTGTTGCTCAGGTCGCAGACGTTTTGCAGCAGCAGTCGCT
TCACGTTCGCTCGCGTATCGGTGATTCATTCTGCTAACCAGTAAGGCAACCCCGCCAGCCTAGCCGGGTC
CTCAACGACAGGAGCACGATCATGCGCACCCGTGGCCAGGACCCAACGCTGCCCGAGATGCGCCGCGTGC
GGCTGCTGGAGATGGCGGACGCGATGGATATGTTCTGCCAAGGGTTGGTTTGCGCATTCACAGTTCTCCG
CAAGAATTGATTGGCTCCAATTCTTGGAGTGGTGAATCCGTTAGCGAGGTGCCGCCGGCTTCCATTCAGG
TCGAGGTGGCCCGGCTCCATGCACCGCGACGCAACGCGGGGAGGCAGACAAGGTATAGGGCGGCGCCTAC
AATCCATGCCAACCCGTTCCATGTGCTCGCCGAGGCGGCATAAATCGCCGTGACGATCAGCGGTCCAATG
ATCGAAGTTAGGCTGGTAAGAGCCGCGAGCGATCCTTGAAGCTGTCCCTGATGGTCGTCATCTACCTGCC
TGGACAGCATGGCCTGCAACGCGGGCATCCCGATGCCGCCGGAAGCGAGAAGAATCATAATGGGGAAGGC
CATCCAGCCTCGCGTCGCGAACGCCAGCAAGACGTAGCCCAGCGCGTCGGCCGCCATGCCGGCGATAATG
GCCTGCTTCTCGCCGAAACGTTTGGTGGCGGGACCAGTGACGAAGGCTTGAGCGAGGGCGTGCAAGATTC
CGAATACCGCAAGCGACAGGCCGATCATCGTCGCGCTCCAGCGAAAGCGGTCCTCGCCGAAAATGACCCA
GAGCGCTGCCGGCACCTGTCCTACGAGTTGCATGATAAAGAAGACAGTCATAAGTGCGGCGACGATAGTC
ATGCCCCGCGCCCACCGGAAGGAGCTGACTGGGTTGAAGGCTCTCAAGGGCATCGGTCGAGATCCCGGTG
CCTAATGAGTGAGCTAACTTACATTAATTGCGTTGCGCTCACTGCCCGCTTTCCAGTCGGGAAACCTGTC
GTGCCAGCTGCATTAATGAATCGGCCAACGCGCGGGGAGAGGCGGTTTGCGTATTGGGCGCCAGGGTGGT
TTTTCTTTTCACCAGTGAGACGGGCAACAGCTGATTGCCCTTCACCGCCTGGCCCTGAGAGAGTTGCAGC
AAGCGGTCCACGCTGGTTTGCCCCAGCAGGCGAAAATCCTGTTTGATGGTGGTTAACGGCGGGATATAAC
ATGAGCTGTCTTCGGTATCGTCGTATCCCACTACCGAGATATCCGCACCAACGCGCAGCCCGGACTCGGT
AATGGCGCGCATTGCGCCCAGCGCCATCTGATCGTTGGCAACCAGCATCGCAGTGGGAACGATGCCCTCA
TTCAGCATTTGCATGGTTTGTTGAAAACCGGACATGGCACTCCAGTCGCCTTCCCGTTCCGCTATCGGCT
GAATTTGATTGCGAGTGAGATATTTATGCCAGCCAGCCAGACGCAGACGCGCCGAGACAGAACTTAATGG
GCCCGCTAACAGCGCGATTTGCTGGTGACCCAATGCGACCAGATGCTCCACGCCCAGTCGCGTACCGTCT
TCATGGGAGAAAATAATACTGTTGATGGGTGTCTGGTCAGAGACATCAAGAAATAACGCCGGAACATTAG
TGCAGGCAGCTTCCACAGCAATGGCATCCTGGTCATCCAGCGGATAGTTAATGATCAGCCCACTGACGCG
TTGCGCGAGAAGATTGTGCACCGCCGCTTTACAGGCTTCGACGCCGCTTCGTTCTACCATCGACACCACC
ACGCTGGCACCCAGTTGATCGGCGCGAGATTTAATCGCCGCGACAATTTGCGACGGCGCGTGCAGGGCCA
GACTGGAGGTGGCAACGCCAATCAGCAACGACTGTTTGCCCGCCAGTTGTTGTGCCACGCGGTTGGGAAT
GTAATTCAGCTCCGCCATCGCCGCTTCCACTTTTTCCCGCGTTTTCGCAGAAACGTGGCTGGCCTGGTTC
ACCACGCGGGAAACGGTCTGATAAGAGACACCGGCATACTCTGCGACATCGTATAACGTTACTGGTTTCA
CATTCACCACCCTGAATTGACTCTCTTCCGGGCGCTATCATGCCATACCGCGAAAGGTTTTGCGCCATTC
GATGGTGTCCGGGATCTCGACGCTCTCCCTTATGCGACTCCTGCATTAGGAAGCAGCCCAGTAGTAGGTT
GAGGCCGTTGAGCACCGCCGCCGCAAGGAATGGTGCATGCAAGGAGATGGCGCCCAACAGTCCCCCGGCC
ACGGGGCCTGCCACCATACCCACGCCGAAACAAGCGCTCATGAGCCCGAAGTGGCGAGCCCGATCTTCCC
CATCGGTGATGTCGGCGATATAGGCGCCAGCAACCGCACCTGTGGCGCCGGTGATGCCGGCCACGATGCG
TCCGGCGTAGAGGATCGAGATCTCGATCCCGCGAAAT
